>Addgene plasmid #69891 | Hy_pMT Laccase2 MCS-WT Split GFP | depositor full sequence | sequence record 127583 | Hy_pMT Laccase2 MCS-WT Split GFP sequence 9377 bps
AAAAGGCCGCGTTGCTGGCGTTTTTCCATAGGCTCCGCCCCCCTGACGAGCATCACAAAAATCGACGCTC
AAGTCAGAGGTGGCGAAACCCGACAGGACTATAAAGATACCAGGCGTTTCCCCCTGGAAGCTCCCTCGTG
CGCTCTCCTGTTCCGACCCTGCCGCTTACCGGATACCTGTCCGCCTTTCTCCCTTCGGGAAGCGTGGCGC
TTTCTCATAGCTCACGCTGTAGGTATCTCAGTTCGGTGTAGGTCGTTCGCTCCAAGCTGGGCTGTGTGCA
CGAACCCCCCGTTCAGCCCGACCGCTGCGCCTTATCCGGTAACTATCGTCTTGAGTCCAACCCGGTAAGA
CACGACTTATCGCCACTGGCAGCAGCCACTGGTAACAGGATTAGCAGAGCGAGGTATGTAGGCGGTGCTA
CAGAGTTCTTGAAGTGGTGGCCTAACTACGGCTACACTAGAAGGACAGTATTTGGTATCTGCGCTCTGCT
GAAGCCAGTTACCTTCGGAAAAAGAGTTGGTAGCTCTTGATCCGGCAAACAAACCACCGCTGGTAGCGGT
GGTTTTTTTGTTTGCAAGCAGCAGATTACGCGCAGAAAAAAAGGATCTCAAGAAGATCCTTTGATCTTTT
CTACGGGGTCTGACGCTCAGTGGAACGAAAACTCACGTTAAGGGATTTTGGTCATGAGATTATCAAAAAG
GATCTTCACCTAGATCCTTTTAAATTAAAAATGAAGTTTTAAATCAATCTAAAGTATATATGAGTAAACT
TGGTCTGACAGTTACCAATGCTTAATCAGTGAGGCACCTATCTCAGCGATCTGTCTATTTCGTTCATCCA
TAGTTGCCTGACTCCCCGTCGTGTAGATAACTACGATACGGGAGGGCTTACCATCTGGCCCCAGTGCTGC
AATGATACCGCGAGACCCACGCTCACCGGCTCCAGATTTATCAGCAATAAACCAGCCAGCCGGAAGGGCC
GAGCGCAGAAGTGGTCCTGCAACTTTATCCGCCTCCATCCAGTCTATTAATTGTTGCCGGGAAGCTAGAG
TAAGTAGTTCGCCAGTTAATAGTTTGCGCAACGTTGTTGCCATTGCTGCAGGCATCGTGGTGTCACGCTC
GTCGTTTGGTATGGCTTCATTCAGCTCCGGTTCCCAACGATCAAGGCGAGTTACATGATCCCCCATGTTG
TGCAAAAAAGCGGTTAGCTCCTTCGGTCCTCCGATCGTTGTCAGAAGTAAGTTGGCCGCAGTGTTATCAC
TCATGGTTATGGCAGCACTGCATAATTCTCTTACTGTCATGCCATCCGTAAGATGCTTTTCTGTGACTGG
TGAGTACTCAACCAAGTCATTCTGAGAATAGTGTATGCGGCGACCGAGTTGCTCTTGCCCGGCGTCAACA
CGGGATAATACCGCGCCACATAGCAGAACTTTAAAAGTGCTCATCATTGGAAAACGTTCTTCGGGGCGAA
AACTCTCAAGGATCTTACCGCTGTTGAGATCCAGTTCGATGTAACCCACTCGTGCACCCAACTGATCTTC
AGCATCTTTTACTTTCACCAGCGTTTCTGGGTGAGCAAAAACAGGAAGGCAAAATGCCGCAAAAAAGGGA
ATAAGGGCGACACGGAAATGTTGAATACTCATACTCTTCCTTTTTCAATATTATTGAAGCATTTATCAGG
GTTATTGTCTCATGAGCGGATACATATTTGAATGTATTTAGAAAAATAAACAAATAGGGGTTCCGCGCAC
ATTTCCCCGAAAAGTGCCACCTGACGTCTAAGAAACCATTATTATCATGACATTAACCTATAAAAATAGG
CGTATCACGAGGCCCTTTCGTCTTCAAGAATTCACATTTGTACGAATTTTTTTTTTATCAAAAGTTCGAG
TTTTTCACCAATTTCCTCATCAACCGAGCAAGGCAAACGGCTTTGAATAATATGGTGTTATATATACATA
TATCAAATCGCTGCTGACTGCGTGATTGATGGCCCCAAGATTACATATTATCGAATCAGGATTCAGAAGG
AGATCAATGTCAAATGCGGACAGGAACATGAAAGACGCCTGTTATGCGCAATTAAAAATTTGGGTTTAAT
TGCTGTGGAAACTGTTGTTGGCGGCATCTTAAGTTCCTGTTTAACAACATCAACTACTTATGTACGTAGA
AGCGTTTAAGCCATTTGCATACAGATGAGAACTGGCTTTTGTGCTAATCAGTCAAGATGACTCCGATGAT
GATGACTCATTACCTGACCAGTTTTCGCTGCTTTCTTTTCAACAACTACTTGTATATGTATTGTATCCAA
TAGCAATACATTGAATTTCCATGGTCTAGTCACGTATTATCATTTAATTGACACCAAGTCGTGTTATTGT
TGAGCTATCGAGTTCAGCTCAAACATTTCTTATTCCCATGAATAAGCCGGCAAAAATATGCAATCTATGA
AAGTTAATATAAGCAAACCTTACTTTGACTCAATACCAATGCACTTTGTGTCGATAGGTTCACGCAATTG
AGGCGATTATTCCGATAACCCAAGCGATTGACTGTTCCCGTTTCGATTCCAATTGAAATTTGGAAATGTA
CAATAGTTTTGCTATATGCTGTCAAGTACGCTCTTATCTTCTCTGGGTTTTCTTCAGAGTTTCGAAACGC
TTCTTCTTTTTTTTGTTTTTTTTTTTTTGGAATCTCGTATTTTGGAAGGGGCTCCCCTCTGGAATTTGTT
ACACTGTCGTTATCATTGCGAACAAGCGGCCCGAAGCTATCAGCGACTTTAACATTTACAATGCACTTTT
TTACGACCAATTAAATGTACATTTTCCTTTCTTCGCCCGTTGATAAGCGAACGCGATGTGGCGCAGGCAA
TGTGTTGCTCTTGCGACACAAACGCAATCAAAATGGATTCAATTTCGCTTTTTCCCAGTGAAACGAAGAA
CGAACCGACCATCATGATATGCTCCTCTGCATGTTGCGTATTGAATCAATGACAATTTCAATTAAGCCGC
CCGTTCGTCATGCGTTTTCGTGCGCTTCGAAATGCTGATAACGCTGCTGTCCTCCAACTGCTTTGCATGT
GGACACAATTCCATTTATTTAATTCTTTTATTTGGATCGGTTAAATTAAAAAGCGCCTTGTTACGCATTT
AACGTTGTTTCCGGTGCGTGGTGGTTTCATGCTTCTGGGAACGGCAAATGGGTTTAGGATTGGGAACCCC
TCATCATCTGTTGGAATATACTATTCAACCTACAAAAGTAACGTTAAACAACACTACTTTATATTTGATA
TGAATGGCCACACCTTTTATGCCATAAAACATATTGTAAGAGAATACCACTCTTTTTATTCCTTCTTTCC
TTCTTGTACGTTTTTTGCTGTAAGTAGGTCGTGGTGCTGGTGTTGCAGTTGAAATAACTTAAAATATAAA
TCATAAAACTCAAACATAAACTTGACTATTTATTTATTTATTAAGAAAGGAAATATAAATTATAAATTAC
AACAGGTTATGGACCTGCAGCCAAGCTTGGCGCTCGTCCGGGGGCAATGAGATATGAAAAAGCCTGAACT
CACCGCGACGTCTGTCGAGAAGTTTCTGATCGAAAAGTTCGACAGCGTCTCCGACCTGATGCAGCTCTCG
GAGGGCGAAGAATCTCGTGCTTTCAGCTTCGATGTAGGAGGGCGTGGATATGTCCTGCGGGTAAATAGCT
GCGCCGATGGTTTCTACAAAGATCGTTATGTTTATCGGCACTTTGCATCGGCCGCGCTCCCGATTCCGGA
AGTGCTTGACATTGGGGAATTCAGCGAGAGCCTGACCTATTGCATCTCCCGCCGTGCACAGGGTGTCACG
TTGCAAGACCTGCCTGAAACCGAACTGCCCGCTGTTCTGCAGCCGGTCGCGGAGGCCATGGATGCGATCG
CTGCGGCCGATCTTAGCCAGACGAGCGGGTTCGGCCCATTCGGACCGCAAGGAATCGGTCAATACACTAC
ATGGCGTGATTTCATATGCGCGATTGCTGATCCCCATGTGTATCACTGGCAAACTGTGATGGACGACACC
GTCAGTGCGTCCGTCGCGCAGGCTCTCGATGAGCTGATGCTTTGGGCCGAGGACTGCCCCGAAGTCCGGC
ACCTCGTGCACGCGGATTTCGGCTCCAACAATGTCCTGACGGACAATGGCCGCATAACAGCGGTCATTGA
CTGGAGCGAGGCGATGTTCGGGGATTCCCAATACGAGGTCGCCAACATCTTCTTCTGGAGGCCGTGGTTG
GCTTGTATGGAGCAGCAGACGCGCTACTTCGAGCGGAGGCATCCGGAGCTTGCAGGATCGCCGCGGCTCC
GGGCGTATATGCTCCGCATTGGTCTTGACCAACTCTATCAGAGCTTGGTTGACGGCAATTTCGATGATGC
AGCTTGGGCGCAGGGTCGATGCGACGCAATCGTCCGATCCGGAGCCGGGACTGTCGGGCGTACACAAATC
GCCCGCAGAAGCGCGGCCGTCTGGACCGATGGCTGTGTAGAAGTACTCGCCGATAGTGGAAACCGACGCC
CCAGCACTCGTCCGAGGGCAAAGGAATAGAGTAGATGCCGACCGAACAAGAGCTGATTTCGAGAACGCCT
CAGCCAGCAACTCGCGCGAGCCTAGCAAGGCAAATGCGAGAGAACGGCCTTACGCTTGGTGGCACAGTTC
TCGTCCACAGTTCGCTAAGCTCGCTCGGCTGGGTCGCGGGAGGGCCGGTCGCAGTGATTCAGGCCCTTCT
GGATTGTGTTGGTCCCCAGGGCACGATTGTCATGCCCACGCACTCGGGTGATCTGACTGATCCCGCAGAT
TGGAGATCGCCGCCCGTGCCTGCCGATTGGGTGCAGATCTTTGTGAAGGAACCTTACTTCTGTGGTGTGA
CATAATTGGACAAACTACCTACAGAGATTTAAAGCTCTAAGGTAAATATAAAATTTTTAAGTGTATAATG
TGTTAAACTACTGATTCTAATTGTTTGTGTATTTTAGATTCCAACCTATGGAACTGATGAATGGGAGCAG
TGGTGGAATGCCTTTAATGAGGAAAACCTGTTTTGCTCAGAAGAAATGCCATCTAGTGATGATGAGGCTA
CTGCTGACTCTCAACATTCTACTCCTCCAAAAAAGAAGAGAAAGGTAGAAGACCCCAAGGACTTTCCTTC
AGAATTGCTAAGTTTTTTGAGTCATGCTGTGTTTAGTAATAGAACTCTTGCTTGCTTTGCTATTTACACC
ACAAAGGAAAAAGCTGCACTGCTATACAAGAAAATTATGGAAAAATATTCTGTAACCTTTATAAGTAGGC
ATAACAGTTATAATCATAACATACTGTTTTTTCTTACTCCACACAGGCATAGAGTGTCTGCTATTAATAA
CTATGCTCAAAAATTGTGTACCTTTAGCTTTTTAATTTGTAAAGGGGTTAATAAGGAATATTTGATGTAT
AGTGCCTTGACTAGAGATCATAATCAGCCATACCACATTTGTAGAGGTTTTACTTGCTTTAAAAAACCTC
CCACACCTCCCCCTGAACCTGAAACATAAAATGAATGCAATTGTTGTTGTTAACTTGTTTATTGCAGCTT
ATAATGGTTACAAATAAAGCAATAGCATCACAAATTTCACAAATAAAGCATTTTTTTCACTGCATTCTAG
TTGTGGTTTGTCCAAACTCATCAATGTATCTTATCATGTCTGGATCAATTCGTTGCAGGACAGGATGTGG
TGCCCGATGTGACTAGCTCTTTGCTGCAGGCCGTCCTATCCTCTGGTTCCGATAAGAGACCCAGAACTCC
GGCCCCCCACCGCCCACCGCCACCCCCATACATATGTGGTACGCAAGTAAGAGTGCCTGCGCATGCCCCA
TGTGCCCCACCAAGAGCTTTGCATCCCATACAAGTCCCCAAAGTGGAGAACCGAACCAATTCTTCGCGGG
CAGAACAAAAGCTTCTGCACACGTCTCCACTCGAATTTGGAGCCGGCCGGCGTGTGCAAAAGAGGTGAAT
CGAACGAAAGACCCGTGTGTAAAGCCGCGTTTCCAAAATGTATAAAACCGAGAGCATCTGGCCAATGTGC
ATCAGTTGTGGTCAGCAGCAAAATCAAGTGAATCATCTCAGTGCAACTAAAGGGGGGATCTCGAGGAATT
CCATTGAGAAATGACTGAGTTCCGGTGCTCTCAAGTCATTGATCTTTGTCGACTTTTATTTGGTCTCTGT
AATAACGACTTCAAAAACATTAAATTCTGTTGCGAAGCCAGTAAGCTACAAAAAGAAAAAACAAGAGAGA
GTGCTATAGTCGTATAGTATAGTTTCCCGACTATCTGATACCCATTACTTATCTAGGGGGAATGCGAACC
CAAAATTTTATCAGTTTTCTCGGATATCGATAGATATTGGGGAATAAATTTAAATAAATAAATTTTGGGC
GGGTTTAGGGCGTGGCAAAAAGTTTTTTGGCAAATCGCTAGAAATTTACAAGACTTATAAAATTATGAAA
AAATACAACAAAATTTTAAACACGTGGGCGTGACAGTTTTGGGCGGTTTTAGGGCGTTAGAGTAGGCGAG
GACAGGGTTACATCGACTAGGCTTTGATCCTGATCAAGAATATATATACTTTATACCGCTTCCTTCTACA
TGTTACCTATTTTTCAACGAATCTAGTATACCTTTTTACTGTACGATTTATGGGTATAATAATAAGCTAA
ATCGAGACTAAGTTTAAACGTTATATATATTTTTTTTATTTTATGCAGGATGGCAGCGTGCAGCTGGCCG
ACCACTACCAGCAGAATACCCCCATCGGCGATGGCCCTGTGCTGCTGCCCGATAACCACTACCTGTCCAC
CCAGAGCGCCCTGTCCAAGGACCCCAACGAGAAGCGCGATCACATGATCTACTTCGGCTTCGTGACCGCC
GCCGCCATCACCCACGGCATGGACGAGCTGTACAAGTGAATCGATACCGGTTTAATTAACACGTGGGTAA
CCGTTCCGAGTCGTTAACCACCATGGCCAGCAAGGGCGCCGAGCTGTTCACCGGCATCGTGCCCATCCTG
ATCGAGCTGAATGGCGATGTGAATGGCCACAAGTTCAGCGTGAGCGGCGAGGGCGAGGGCGATGCCACCT
ACGGCAAGCTGACCCTGAAGTTCATCTGCACCACCGGCAAGCTGCCTGTGCCCTGGCCCACCCTGGTGAC
CACCCTGAGCTACGGCGTGCAGTGCTTCTCACGCTACCCCGATCACATGAAGCAGCACGACTTCTTCAAG
AGCGCCATGCCTGAGGGCTACATCCAGGAGCGCACCATCTTCTTCGAGGATGACGGCAACTACAAGTCGC
GCGCCGAGGTGAAGTTCGAGGGCGATACCCTGGTGAATCGCATCGAGCTGACCGGCACCGATTTCAAGGA
GGATGGCAACATCCTGGGCAATAAGATGGAGTACAACTACAACGCCCACAATGTGTACATCATGACCGAC
AAGGCCAAGAATGGCATCAAGGTGAACTTCAAGATCCGCCACAACATCGAGGTAAGTATTCAAAATTCCA
AAATTTTTTCCTAGGAATATTCGATTTTTTAATAGGCAGTTTCTATACTATTGTATACTATTGTAGATTC
GTTGAAAAGTATGTAACAGGAAGAATAAAGCATTTCCGACCATGTAAAGTATATATATTCTTAATAAGGA
TCAATAGCCGAGTCGATCTCGCCATGTCCGTCTGTCTTATTATTTTATTACCGCCGAGACATCAGGAACT
ATAAAAGCTAGAAGGATGAGTTTTAGCATACAGATTCTAGAGACAAGGACGCAGAGCAAGTTTGTTGATC
CATGCTGCCACGCTTTAACTTTCTCAAATTGCCCAAAACTGCCATGCCCACATTTTTGAACTATTTTCGA
AATTTTTTCATAATTGTATTACTCGTGTAAATTTCCATCAATTTGCCAAAAAACTTTTTGTCACGCGTTA
ACGCCCTAAAGCCGCCAATTTGGTCACGCCCACACTATTGAACAATTATCAAATTTTTTCTCATTTTATT
CCCCAATATCTATCGATATCCCCGATTATGAAATTATTAAATTTCGCGTTCGCATTCACACTAGCTGAGT
AACGAGTATCTGATAGTTGGGGAAATCGACTTATTTTTTATATACAATGAAAATGAATTTAATCATATGA
ATATCGATTATAGCTTTTTATTTAATATGAATATTTATTTGGGCTTAAGGTGTAACCTCCTCGACATAAG
ACTCACATGGCGCAGGCACATTGAAGACAAAAATACTCATTGTCGGGTCTCGCACCCTCCAGCAGCACCT
AAAATTATGTCTTCAATTATTGCCAACATTGGAGACACAATTAGTCTGTGGCACCTCAGGCGGCCGCAAC
TTGTTTATTGCAGCTTATAATGGTTACAAATAAAGCAATAGCATCACAAATTTCACAAATAAAGCATTTT
TTTCACTGCATTCTAGTTGTGGTTTGTCCAAACTCATCAATGTATCTTAACTAGTGGATCCACTAGGGGC
CGCCGACGCGAGGCTGGATGGCCTTCCCCATTATGATTCTTCTCGCTTCCGGCGGCATCGGGATGCCCGC
GTTGCAGGCCATGCTGTCCAGGCAGGTAGATGACGACCATCAGGGACAGCTTCAAGGATCGCTCGCGGCT
CTTACCAGCCTAACTTCGATCATTGGACCGCTGATCGTCACGGCGATTTATGCCGCCTCGGCGAGCACAT
GGAACGGGTTGGCATGGATTGTAGGCGCCGCCCTATACCTTGTCTGCCTCCCCGCGTTGCGTCGCGGTGC
ATGGAGCCGGGCCACCTCGACCTGAATGGAAGCCGGCGGCACCTCGCTAACGGATTCACCACTCCAAGAA
TTGGAGCCAATCAATTCTTGCGGAGAACTGTGAATGCGCAAACCAACCCTTGGCAGAACATATCCATCGC
GTCCGCCATCTCCAGCAGCCGCACGCGGCGCATCTCGGGCAGCGTTGGGTCCTGGCCACGGGTGCGCATG
ATCGTGCTCCTGTCGTTGAGGACCCGGCTAGGCTGGCGGGGTTGCCTTACTGGTTAGCAGAATGAATCAC
CGATACGCGAGCGAACGTGAAGCGACTGCTGCTGCAAAACGTCTGCGACCTGAGCAACAACATGAATGGT
CTTCGGTTTCCGTGTTTCGTAAAGTCTGGAAACGCGGAAGTCAGCGCTCTTCCGCTTCCTCGCTCACTGA
CTCGCTGCGCTCGGTCGTTCGGCTGCGGCGAGCGGTATCAGCTCACTCAAAGGCGGTAATACGGTTATCC
ACAGAATCAGGGGATAACGCAGGAAAGAACATGTGAGCAAAAGGCCAGCAAAAGGCCAGGAACCGTA
Features (pLannotate 1.2.2; 18 found; start..end, strand, type, name):
     23..611     -  rep_origin     ori: high-copy-number ColE1/pMB1/pBR322/pUC origin of replication
    782..1642    -  CDS            AmpR: β-lactamase; bla; confers resistance to ampicillin, carbenicillin, and related antibiotics
   1643..1747    -  promoter       AmpR promoter: bla
   3229..3508    +  promoter       copia promoter: strong promoter from the Drosophila transposable element copia (Sinclair et al., 1986)
   3554..4579    +  CDS            HygR: aminoglycoside phosphotransferase from E. coli; aph(4)-Ia; confers resistance to hygromycin
   4597..4869    +  CDS            yokD (fragment): YOKD_BACSU - Experimental evidence at protein level: Swiss-Prot protein existence level 1. May contribute to antibiotic resistance. From Bacillus subtilis (strain 168).
   4866..4940    +  CDS            small t antigen (fragment): SV40 (simian virus 40) small t antigen
   4942..5007    +  intron         small t intron: SV40 (simian virus 40) small t antigen intron
   5137..5157    +  CDS            SV40 NLS: nuclear localization signal of SV40 (simian virus 40) large T antigen
   5476..5559    +  CDS            large T antigen (fragment): large T antigen from SV40 (simian virus 40)
   5582..5716    +  polyA_signal   SV40 poly(A) signal: SV40 polyadenylation signal
   5717..6143    +  promoter       MT promoter: Drosophila metallothionein promoter
   6767..6969    +  CDS            AcGFP1 (fragment): Aequorea coerulescens GFP mammalian codon-optimized
   7023..7541    +  CDS            AcGFP1 (fragment): AcGFP1 is a basic (constitutively fluorescent) green fluorescent protein, derived from Aequorea coerulescens.
   8398..8519    +  polyA_signal   SV40 poly(A) signal: SV40 polyadenylation signal
   8544..8845    +  CDS            TcR (fragment): tetracycline efflux protein; tet; confers resistance to tetracycline
   9087..9215    -  CDS            YPB1_ECOLX (fragment): Protein predicted: Swiss-Prot protein existence level 4. From Escherichia coli.
   9219..9352    -  rep_origin     RSF ori (fragment): Plasmids containing the RSF 1030 origin of replication can be propagated in E. coli cells that contain additional plasmids with compatible origins.
