[The description below was written by a language model from this plasmid's Addgene catalogue record and pLannotate feature annotations shown in this document.]
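Description:
Hy_pMT Laccase2 MCS-WT Split GFP is a 9.4 kb insect expression plasmid built on the Hy_pMT backbone and designed to produce a GFP-encoding circular RNA in Drosophila cells. It is propagated in E. coli through a high-copy ColE1/pUC-type origin with β-lactamase (ampicillin resistance) as the bacterial marker. For selection in fly cells it carries a hygromycin phosphotransferase gene driven by the copia transposable-element promoter. This gene is followed by SV40 small t intron and polyadenylation sequences, which account for the small t and large T antigen fragments flagged in the annotation. Short hits to TcR, an RSF origin, yokD and an E. coli predicted protein appear to be backbone remnants or annotation artefacts rather than functional parts.

The payload is a roughly 2.2 kb insert cloned between XhoI and NotI, downstream of the Drosophila metallothionein (MT) promoter and upstream of an SV40 poly(A) signal. The MT promoter is metal-inducible, so expression can be switched on with copper. The insert combines sequences from the D. melanogaster laccase2 (straw) gene with a split GFP. The feature table shows two adjacent GFP fragments with unannotated flanking regions on either side, which presumably correspond to the laccase2 intronic sequences, although they are not labelled. In split reporters of this kind, the GFP halves are typically arranged so that an intact open reading frame forms only after backsplicing joins the exon ends. The record does not spell out this arrangement or how the circle would be translated. According to the associated study, the construct serves as a reporter for examining how intronic repeats, hnRNPs and SR proteins control circular RNA biogenesis. "WT" suggests a reference version, though the record does not define the term.
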