Addgene plasmid #69891: Hy_pMT Laccase2 MCS-WT Split GFP
Purpose: Expresses a GFP circular RNA in Drosophila
Depositing lab: Jeremy Wilusz. Depositing organization: University of Pennsylvania. Publication: Combinatorial control of Drosophila circular RNA expression by intronic repeats, hnRNPs, and SR proteins. Kramer MC, Liang D, Tatomer DC, Gold B, March ZM, Cherry S, Wilusz JE. Genes Dev. 2015 Oct 8. 10.1101/gad.270421.115 PubMed 26450910.
Backbone
  Vector backbone: Hy_pMT
  Backbone size w/o insert (bp): 7143
  Total vector size (bp): 9377
  Vector type: Insect Expression
  Selectable markers: Hygromycin
Growth in bacteria
  Bacterial resistance: Ampicillin, 100 μg/mL
  Growth temperature: 37°C
  Growth strain: Top10
  Copy number: Unknown
Gene/Insert
  Gene/Insert name: GFP, laccase2
  Species: D. melanogaster (fly)
  Insert size (bp): 2234
  Entrez Gene: stw (a.k.a. Dmel_CG42345, CG10398, CG10408, CG30437, CG32838, CG42345, Dmel\CG42345, Dmel_CG30437, Dmel_CG32838, Laccase2, MCO2, laccase2, str)
  Promoter: Metallothionein Promoter (pMT)
  Cloning method: Restriction Enzyme; 5′ cloning site XhoI (not destroyed); 3′ cloning site NotI (not destroyed)
  Sequencing primers: 5′ CACTCGAATTTGGAGCCGGC
Terms and licenses: Academic/Nonprofit Terms; Industry Terms: Not Available to Industry
How to cite: Hy_pMT Laccase2 MCS-WT Split GFP was a gift from Jeremy Wilusz (Addgene plasmid # 69891 ; http://n2t.net/addgene:69891 ; RRID:Addgene_69891)
