>Addgene plasmid #69891 | Hy_pMT Laccase2 MCS-WT Split GFP | addgene partial sequence | sequence record 127581 | Laccase2-R 5'-tcgactcggctattgatcct-3'
TGCTTTATTCTTCCTGTTACATACTTTTCAACGAATCTACAATAGTATACAATAGTATAGAAACTGCCTA
TTAAAAAATCGAATATTCCTAGGAAAAAATTTTGGAATTTTGAATACTTACCTCGATGTTGTGGCGGATC
TTGAAGTTCACCTTGATGCCATTCTTGGCCTTGTCGGTCATGATGTACACATTGTGGGCGTTGTAGTTGT
ACTCCATCTTATTGCCCAGGATGTTGCCATCCTCCTTGAAATCGGTGCCGGTCAGCTCGATGCGATTCAC
CAGGGTATCGCCCTCGAACTTCACCTCGGCGCGCGACTTGTAGTTGCCGTCATCCTCGAAGAAGATGGTG
CGCTCCTGGATGTAGCCCTCAGGCATGGCGCTCTTGAAGAAGTCGTGCTGCTTCATGTGATCGGGGTAGC
GTGAGAAGCACTGCACGCCGTAGCTCAGGGTGGTCACCAGGGTGGGCCAGGGCACAGGCAGCTTGCCGGT
GGTGCAGATGAACTTCAGGGTCAGCTTGCCGTAGGTGGCATCGCCCTCGCCCTCGCCGCTCACGCTGAAC
TTGTGGCCATTCACATCGCCATTCAGCTCGATCAGGATGGGCACGATGCCGGTGAACAGCTCGGCGCCCT
TGCTGGCCATGGTGGTTAACGACTCGGAACGGTTACCCACGTGTTAATTAAACCGGTATCGATTCACTTG
TACAGCTCGTCCATGCCGTGGGTGATGGCGGCGGCGGTCACGAAGC
