>Addgene plasmid #69891 | Hy_pMT Laccase2 MCS-WT Split GFP | addgene partial sequence | sequence record 128722 | MT-Forward 5'-CATCTCAGTGCAACTAAA-3'
TTCCGGTGCTCTCAAGTCATTGATCTTTGTCGACTTTTATTTGGTCTCTGTAATAACGACTTCAAAAACA
TTAAATTCTGTTGCGAAGCCAGTAAGCTACAAAAAGAAAAAACAAGAGAGAGTGCTATAGTCGTATAGTA
TAGTTTCCCGACTATCTGATACCCATTACTTATCTAGGGGGAATGCGAACCCAAAATTTTATCAGTTTTC
TCGGATATCGATAGATATTGGGGAATAAATTTAAATAAATAAATTTTGGGCGGGTTTAGGGCGTGGCAAA
AAGTTTTTTGGCAAATCGCTAGAAATTTACAAGACTTATAAAATTATGAAAAAATACAACAAAATTTTAA
ACACGTGGGCGTGACAGTTTTGGGCGGTTTTAGGGCGTTAGAGTAGGCGAGGACAGGGTTACATCGACTA
GGCTTTGATCCTGATCAAGAATATATATACTTTATACCGCTTCCTTCTACATGTTACCTATTTTTCAACG
AATCTAGTATACCTTTTTACTGTACGATTTATGGGTATAATAATAAGCTAAATCGAGACTAAGTTTAAAC
GTTATATATATTTTTTTTATTTTATGCAGGATGGCAGCGTGCAGCTGGCCGACCACTACCAGCAGAATAC
CCCCATCGGCGATGGCCCTGTGCTGCTGCCCGATAACCACTACCTGTCCACCCAGAGCGCCCTGTCCAAG
GACCCCAACGAGAAGCGCGATCACATGATCTACTTCGGCTTCGTGACCGCCGCCGCCATCAC
